>Addgene plasmid #131044 | HP21-TPI-WT-no_introns | addgene full sequence | sequence record 255889 | Addgene NGS Result
GACGGATCGGGAGATCTCCCGATCCCCTATGGTGCACTCTCAGTACAATCTGCTCTGATGCCGCATAGTT
AAGCCAGTATCTGCTCCCTGCTTGTGTGTTGGAGGTCGCTGAGTAGTGCGCGAGCAAAATTTAAACTACA
ACAAGGCAAGGCTTGACCGACAATTGCATGAAGAATCTGCTTAGGGTTAGGCGTTTTGCGCTGCTTCGCG
ATGTACGGGCCAGATATACGCGTTGACATTGATTATTGACTAGTTATTAATAGTAATCAATTACGGGGTC
ATTAGTTCATAGCCCATATATGGAGTTCCGCGTTACATAACTTACGGTAAATGGCCCGCCTGGCTGACCG
CCCAACGACCCCCGCCCATTGACGTCAATAATGACGTATGTTCCCATAGTAACGCCAATAGGGACTTTCC
ATTGACGTCAATGGGTGGAGTATTTACGGTAAACTGCCCACTTGGCAGTACATCAAGTGTATCATATGCC
AAGTACGCCCCCTATTGACGTCAATGACGGTAAATGGCCCGCCTGGCATTATGCCCAGTACATGACCTTA
TGGGACTTTCCTACTTGGCAGTACATCAAGTGTATCATATGCCAAGTACGCCCCCTATTGACGTCAATGA
CGGTAAATGGCCCGCCTGGCATTATGCCCAGTACATGACCTTATGGGACTTTCCTACTTGGCAGTACATC
TACGTATTAGTCATCGCTATTACCATGGTGATGCGGTTTTGGCAGTACATCAATGGGCGTGGATAGCGGT
TTGACTCACGGGGATTTCCAAGTCTCCACCCCATTGACGTCAATGGGAGTTTGTTTTGGCACCAAAATCA
ACGGGACTTTCCAAAATGTCGTAACAACTCCGCCCCATTGACGCAAATGGGCGGTAGGCGTGTACGGTGG
GAGGTCTATATAAGCAGAGCTCTCCCTATCAGTGATAGAGATCTCCCTATCAGTGATAGAGATCGTCGAC
GAGCTCGTTTAGTGAACCGTCAGATCGCCTGGAGACGCCATCCACGCTGTTTTGACCTCCATAGAAGACA
CCGGGACCGATCCAGCCTCCGGACTCTAGCGTTTAAACTTCCCTGCGGTCCACCACGGCCGATATCACGG
CCGTGGTGGACCGCAGGGAAGCTTGCCACCATGGGCGCCATCATACACGCGGCCGCAATCATCGGTCCGG
GTGGATCTGGAGGTGGAGGTTCTGGAGGAGAAGAACTTTTGAGCAAGAATTATCATCTTGAGAACGAAGT
GGCTCGTCTTAAGAAAGGTTCTGGCAGTGGAGAAGAACTGCTTTCAAAGAATTACCACCTGGAAAATGAG
GTAGCTAGACTGAAAAAGGGGAGCGGAAGTGGGGAGGAGTTGCTGAGCAAAAATTATCATTTGGAGAACG
AAGTAGCACGACTAAAGAAAGGGTCCGGATCGGGTGAGGAGTTACTCTCGAAAAATTATCATCTCGAAAA
CGAAGTGGCTCGGCTAAAAAAGGGCAGTGGTTCTGGAGAAGAGCTATTATCTAAAAACTACCACCTCGAA
AATGAGGTGGCACGCTTAAAAAAGGGAAGTGGCAGTGGTGAAGAGCTACTATCCAAGAATTATCATCTTG
AGAACGAGGTAGCGCGTTTGAAGAAGGGTTCCGGCTCAGGAGAGGAACTGCTCTCGAAGAACTATCATCT
TGAAAATGAGGTCGCTCGATTAAAAAAGGGATCGGGCAGTGGTGAGGAACTACTTTCAAAGAATTACCAC
CTCGAAAACGAAGTAGCTCGATTAAAGAAAGGTTCAGGGTCGGGTGAAGAATTACTGAGTAAAAATTATC
ATCTGGAAAATGAGGTAGCGAGACTAAAAAAGGGGAGTGGTTCTGGCGAAGAGTTGCTATCGAAAAATTA
TCATCTTGAGAACGAAGTTGCTAGGCTCAAAAAGGGCTCAGGCTCAGGCGAGGAGTTGCTCTCGAAAAAC
TACCACTTGGAAAATGAGGTCGCGAGGTTGAAAAAGGGGAGCGGGTCGGGCGAGGAGTTATTGAGCAAAA
ACTATCATTTAGAGAACGAAGTCGCGCGCTTAAAGAAAGGCTCGGGCTCGGGCGAAGAACTCTTATCGAA
GAACTACCACCTCGAAAATGAGGTCGCCAGGTTGAAAAAGGGCAGTGGCAGCGGGGAGGAACTCTTGAGC
AAGAACTACCACTTGGAGAATGAGGTCGCGAGATTGAAGAAAGGGTCGGGGAGCGGCGAGGAATTGCTCA
GCAAGAATTATCATTTGGAGAACGAAGTCGCCAGGCTCAAGAAAGGCTCGGGGTCGGGGGAGGAATTGTT
GAGTAAAAACTACCACTTGGAAAATGAAGTCGCCAGGCTCAAAAAAGGGAGTGGGAGCGGCGAAGAGTTA
TTGAGCAAAAATTACCACTTGGAGAACGAAGTGGCAAGGCTCAAGAAAGGGAGCGGCAGCGGGGAGGAGC
TCTTATCGAAGAACTACCACTTAGAGAATGAAGTCGCCCGCTTGAAGAAAGGCTCGGGGAGCGGGGAAGA
GCTCTTGAGCAAGAACTACCACTTGGAAAATGAGGTGGCGCGCTTGAAGAAAGGGAGCGGGAGCGGGGAA
GAGTTACTATCTAAGAATTATCATCTCGAGAACGAGGTGGCTCGACTAAAGAAGGGCTCCGGCAGTGGGG
AGGAACTCCTGTCGAAGAACTATCATCTTGAAAATGAGGTTGCAAGACTTAAAAAGGGGTCCGGATCAGG
TGAGGAACTACTCAGTAAGAATTACCACCTGGAAAACGAAGTTGCACGTTTGAAGAAAGGATCAGGATCA
GGCGAAGAACTGCTCTCAAAAGATTATCATTTGGAAAATGAGGTTGCACGTTTAAAAAAGGGAAGTGGCA
GTGGTGAGGAACTTCTGTCGAAAAATTATCATCTCGAGAATGAAGTAGCCCGACTTAAAAAGGGTTCTGG
CTCGGGTCAGCGGCCGCACCGGTCATCTGAGCTGATTAAAGAAAATATGCATATGAAGCTGTATATGGAG
GGGACAGTGGACAATCACCATTTCAAATGTACATCTGAAGGAGAGGGGAAACCCTATGAAGGAACACAGA
CAATGAGGATCAAAGTGGTGGAGGGGGGCCCCCTGCCTTTCGCTTTTGACATTCTGGCTACCAGCTTTCT
GTATGGAAGCAAGACTTTCATCAACCATACCCAGGGAATTCCTGATTTCTTTAAACAGTCCTTCCCTGAG
GGATTTACATGGGAACGGGTGACAACTTACGAGGACGGCGGGGTGCTGACCGCCACTCAGGATACAAGCC
TGCAGGACGGCTGCCTGATCTATAATGTGAAGATCAGAGGCGTGAACTTCACTTCCAATGGCCCCGTGAT
GCAGAAGAAGACCCTGGGCTGGGAGGCATTCACTGAGACTCTGTACCCAGCTGACGGGGGACTGGAAGGG
CGCAACGATATGGCACTGAAACTGGTGGGGGGAAGCCATCTGATTGCAAACATTAAAACTACATACCGCT
CTAAAAAACCCGCAAAAAACCTGAAAATGCCAGGCGTGTATTACGTGGATTACCGCCTGGAGCGCATCAA
AGAGGCTAATAACGAGACCTACGTGGAACAGCACGAGGTGGCTGTGGCTCGCTACTGCGATCTGCCTTCT
AAGCTGGGACACAAACTGAACGATATCGCGCCCTCCAGGAAGTTCTTCGTTGGGGGAAACTGGAAGATGA
ACGGGCGGAAGCAGAGTCTGGGGGAGCTCATCGGCACTCTGAACGCGGCCAAGGTGCCGGCCGACACCGA
GGTGGTTTGTGCTCCCCCTACTGCCTATATCGACTTCGCCCGGCAGAAGCTAGATCCCAAGATTGCTGTG
GCTGCGCAGAACTGCTACAAAGTGACTAATGGGGCTTTTACTGGGGAGATCAGCCCTGGCATGATCAAAG
ACTGCGGAGCCACGTGGGTGGTCCTGGGGCACTCAGAGAGAAGGCATGTCTTTGGGGAGTCAGATGAGCT
GATTGGGCAGAAAGTGGCCCATGCTCTGGCAGAGGGACTCGGAGTAATCGCCTGCATTGGGGAGAAGCTA
GATGAAAGGGAAGCTGGCATCACTGAGAAGGTTGTTTTCGAGCAGACAAAGGTCATCGCAGATAACGTGA
AGGACTGGAGCAAGGTCGTCCTGGCCTATGAGCCTGTGTGGGCCATTGGTACTGGCAAGACTGCAACACC
CCAACAGGCCCAGGAAGTACACGAGAAGCTCCGAGGATGGCTGAAGTCCAACGTCTCTGATGCGGTGGCT
CAGAGCACCCGTATCATTTATGGAGGTTCTGTGACTGGGGCAACCTGCAAGGAGCTGGCCAGCCAGCCTG
ATGTGGATGGCTTCCTTGTGGGTGGTGCTTCCCTCAAGCCCGAATTCGTGGACATCATCAATGCCAAACA
ATGAGCCCCATCCATCTTCCCTACCCTTCCTGCCAAGCCAGGGACTGCTAGCCCGGTTGTACAGGTACCG
GATCCTAAGGTACCTAATTGCCTAGAAAGGAGCAGACGATATGGCGTCGCTCCCTGCAGGTCGACTCTAG
AAACCAGCAGAGCATATGGGCTCGCTGGCTGCAGTATTCCCGGGTTCATTAGATCCTAAGGTACCTAATT
GCCTAGAAAGGAGCAGACGATATGGCGTCGCTCCCTGCAGGTCGACTCTAGAAACCAGCAGAGCATATGG
GCTCGCTGGCTGCAGTATTCCCGGGTTCATTAGATCCTAAGGTACCTAATTGCCTAGAAAGGAGCAGACG
ATATGGCGTCGCTCCCTGCAGGTCGACTCTAGAAACCAGCAGAGCATATGGGCTCGCTGGCTGCAGTATT
CCCGGGTTCATTAGATCCTAAGGTACCTAATTGCCTAGAAAGGAGCAGACGATATGGCGTCGCTCCCTGC
AGGTCGACTCTAGAAACCAGCAGAGCATATGGGCTCGCTGGCTGCAGTATTCCCGGGTTCATTAGATCCT
AAGGTACCTAATTGCCTAGAAAGGAGCAGACGATATGGCGTCGCTCCCTGCAGGTCGACTCTAGAAACCA
GCAGAGCATATGGGCTCGCTGGCTGCAGTATTCCCGGGTTCATTAGATCCTAAGGTACCTAATTGCCTAG
AAAGGAGCAGACGATATGGCGTCGCTCCCTGCAGGTCGACTCTAGAAACCAGCAGAGCATATGGGCTCGC
TGGCTGCAGTATTCCCGGGTTCATTAGATCCTAAGGTACCTAATTGCCTAGAAAGGAGCAGACGATATGG
CGTCGCTCCCTGCAGGTCGACTCTAGAAACCAGCAGAGCATATGGGCTCGCTGGCTGCAGTATTCCCGGG
TTCATTAGATCCTAAGGTACCTAATTGCCTAGAAAGGAGCAGACGATATGGCGTCGCTCCCTGCAGGTCG
ACTCTAGAAACCAGCAGAGCATATGGGCTCGCTGGCTGCAGTATTCCCGGGTTCATTAGATCCTAAGGTA
CCTAATTGCCTAGAAAGGAGCAGACGATATGGCGTCGCTCCCTGCAGGTCGACTCTAGAAACCAGCAGAG
CATATGGGCTCGCTGGCTGCAGTATTCCCGGGTTCATTAGATCCTAAGGTACCTAATTGCCTAGAAAGGA
GCAGACGATATGGCGTCGCTCCCTGCAGGTCGACTCTAGAAACCAGCAGAGCATATGGGCTCGCTGGCTG
CAGTATTCCCGGGTTCATTAGATCCTAAGGTACCTAATTGCCTAGAAAGGAGCAGACGATATGGCGTCGC
TCCCTGCAGGTCGACTCTAGAAACCAGCAGAGCATATGGGCTCGCTGGCTGCAGTATTCCCGGGTTCATT
AGATCCTAAGGTACCTAATTGCCTAGAAAGGAGCAGACGATATGGCGTCGCTCCCTGCAGGTCGACTCTA
GAAACCAGCAGAGCATATGGGCTCGCTGGCTGCAGTATTCCCGGGTTCATTAGATCTCGCGAAGGGCGAA
TTCACGAGGCGCGCCCGGATCGCGATCGCAATCTTAATTAACTCGAGTCTAGAGGGCCCGTTTAAACCCG
CTGATCAGCCTCGACTGTGCCTTCTAGTTGCCAGCCATCTGTTGTTTGCCCCTCCCCCGTGCCTTCCTTG
ACCCTGGAAGGTGCCACTCCCACTGTCCTTTCCTAATAAAATGAGGAAATTGCATCGCATTGTCTGAGTA
GGTGTCATTCTATTCTGGGGGGTGGGGTGGGGCAGGACAGCAAGGGGGAGGATTGGGAAGACAATAGCAG
GCATGCTGGGGATGCGGTGGGCTCTATGGCTTCTGAGGCGGAAAGAACCAGCTGGGGCTCTAGGGGGTAT
CCCC
[124 nt withheld, positions 6305-6428]
C
[91 nt withheld, positions 6430-6520]
A
[49 nt withheld, positions 6522-6570]
CCTTTGACGTTGGAGTCCACGTTCTTT
[37 nt withheld, positions 6598-6634]
ACCCTATCTCGGTCTATTCTTTTGATTTATAAGGGATTTTGCCGATTTCGGCCTATTGGTTAAAAAATGA
GCTGATTTAACAAAAATTTAACGCGAATTAATTCTGTGGAATGTGTGTCAGTTAGGGTGTGGAAAGTCCC
CAGGCTCCCCAGCAGGCAGAAGTATGCAAAGCATGCATCTCAATTAGTCAGCAACCAGGTGTGGAAAGTC
CCCAGGCTCCCCAGCAGGCAGAAGTATGCAAAGCATGCATCTCAATTAGTCAGCAACCATAGTCCCGCCC
CTAACTCCGCCCATCCCGCCCCTAACTCCGCCCAGTTCCGCCCATTCTCCGCCCCATGGCTGACTAATTT
TTTTTATTTATGCAGAGGCCGAGGCCGCCTCTGCCTCTGAGCTATTCCAGAAGTAGTGAGGAGGCTTTTT
TGGAGGCCTAGGCTTTTGCAAAAAGCTCCCGGGAGCTTGTATATCCATTTTCGGATCTGATCAGCACGTG
TTGACAATTAATCATCGGCATAGTATATCGGCATAGTATAATACGACAAGGTGAGGAACTAAACCATGGC
CAAGTTGACCAGTGCCGTTCCGGTGCTCACCGCGCGCGACGTCGCCGGAGCGGTCGAGTTCTGGACCGAC
CGGCTCGGGTTCTCCCGGGACTTCGTGGAGGACGACTTCGCCGGTGTGGTCCGGGACGACGTGACCCTGT
TCATCAGCGCGGTCCAGGACCAGGTGGTGCCGGACAACACCCTGGCCTGGGTGTGGGTGCGCGGCCTGGA
CGAGCTGTACGCCGAGTGGTCGGAGGTCGTGTCCACGAACTTCCGGGACGCCTCCGGGCCGGCCATGACC
GAGATCGGCGAGCAGCCGTGGGGGCGGGAGTTCGCCCTGCGCGACCCGGCCGGCAACTGCGTGCACTTCG
TGGCCGAGGAGCAGGACTGACACGTGCTACGAGATTTCGATTCCACCGCCGCCTTCTATGAAAGGTTGGG
CTTCGGAATCGTTTTCCGGGACGCCGGCTGGATGATCCTCCAGCGCGGGGATCTCATGCTGGAGTTCTTC
GCCCACCCCAACTTGTTTATTGCAGCTTATAATGGTTACAAATAAAGCAATAGCATCACAAATTTCACAA
ATAAAGCATTTTTTTCACTGCATTCTAGTTGTGGTTTGTCCAAACTCATCAATGTATCTTATCATGTCTG
TATACCGTCGACCTCTAGCTAGAGCTTGGCGTAATCATGGTCATAGCTGTTTCCTGTGTGAAATTGTTAT
CCGCTCACAATTCCACACAACATACGAGCCGGAAGCATAAAGTGTAAAGCCTGGGGTGCCTAATGAGTGA
GCTAACTCACATTAATTGCGTTGCGCTCACTGCCCGCTTTCCAGTCGGGAAACCTGTCGTGCCAGCTGCA
TTAATGAATCGGCCAACGCGCGGGGAGAGGCGGTTTGCGTATTGGGCGCTCTTCCGCTTCCTCGCTCACT
GACTCGCTGCGCTCGGTCGTTCGGCTGCGGCGAGCGGTATCAGCTCACTCAAAGGCGGTAATACGGTTAT
CCACAGAATCAGGGGATAACGCAGGAAAGAACATGTGAGCAAAAGGCCAGCAAAAGGCCAGGAACCGTAA
AAAGGCCGCGTTGCTGGCGTTTTTCCATAGGCTCCGCCCCCCTGACGAGCATCACAAAAATCGACGCTCA
AGTCAGAGGTGGCGAAACCCGACAGGACTATAAAGATACCAGGCGTTTCCCCCTGGAAGCTCCCTCGTGC
GCTCTCCTGTTCCGACCCTGCCGCTTACCGGATACCTGTCCGCCTTTCTCCCTTCGGGAAGCGTGGCGCT
TTCTCATAGCTCACGCTGTAGGTATCTCAGTTCGGTGTAGGTCGTTCGCTCCAAGCTGGGCTGTGTGCAC
GAACCCCCCGTTCAGCCCGACCGCTGCGCCTTATCCGGTAACTATCGTCTTGAGTCCAACCCGGTAAGAC
ACGACTTATCGCCACTGGCAGCAGCCACTGGTAACAGGATTAGCAGAGCGAGGTATGTAGGCGGTGCTAC
AGAGTTCTTGAAGTGGTGGCCTAACTACGGCTACACTAGAAGAACAGTATTTGGTATCTGCGCTCTGCTG
AAGCCAGTTACCTTCGGAAAAAGAGTTGGTAGCTCTTGATCCGGCAAACAAACCACCGCTGGTAGCGGTG
GTTTTTTTGTTTGCAAGCAGCAGATTACGCGCAGAAAAAAAGGATCTCAAGAAGATCCTTTGATCTTTTC
TACGGGGTCTGACGCTCAGTGGAACGAAAACTCACGTTAAGGGATTTTGGTCATGAGATTATCAAAAAGG
ATCTTCACCTAGATCCTTTTAAATTAAAAATGAAGTTTTAAATCAATCTAAAGTATATATGAGTAAACTT
GGTCTGACAGTTACCAATGCTTAATCAGTGAGGCACCTATCTCAGCGATCTGTCTATTTCGTTCATCCAT
AGTTGCCTGACTCCCCGTCGTGTAGATAACTACGATACGGGAGGGCTTACCATCTGGCCCCAGTGCTGCA
ATGATACCGCGAGACCCACGCTCACCGGCTCCAGATTTATCAGCAATAAACCAGCCAGCCGGAAGGGCCG
AGCGCAGAAGTGGTCCTGCAACTTTATCCGCCTCCATCCAGTCTATTAATTGTTGCCGGGAAGCTAGAGT
AAGTAGTTCGCCAGTTAATAGTTTGCGCAACGTTGTTGCCATTGCTACAGGCATCGTGGTGTCACGCTCG
TCGTTTGGTATGGCTTCATTCAGCTCCGGTTCCCAACGATCAAGGCGAGTTACATGATCCCCCATGTTGT
GCAAAAAAGCGGTTAGCTCCTTCGGTCCTCCGATCGTTGTCAGAAGTAAGTTGGCCGCAGTGTTATCACT
CATGGTTATGGCAGCACTGCATAATTCTCTTACTGTCATGCCATCCGTAAGATGCTTTTCTGTGACTGGT
GAGTACTCAACCAAGTCATTCTGAGAATAGTGTATGCGGCGACCGAGTTGCTCTTGCCCGGCGTCAATAC
GGGATAATACCGCGCCACATAGCAGAACTTTAAAAGTGCTCATCATTGGAAAACGTTCTTCGGGGCGAAA
ACTCTCAAGGATCTTACCGCTGTTGAGATCCAGTTCGATGTAACCCACTCGTGCACCCAACTGATCTTCA
GCATCTTTTACTTTCACCAGCGTTTCTGGGTGAGCAAAAACAGGAAGGCAAAATGCCGCAAAAAAGGGAA
TAAGGGCGACACGGAAATGTTGAATACTCATACTCTTCCTTTTTCAATATTATTGAAGCATTTATCAGGG
TTATTGTCTCATGAGCGGATACATATTTGAATGTATTTAGAAAAATAAACAAATAGGGGTTCCGCGCACA
TTTCCCCGAAAAGTGCCACCTGACGTC
Features (pLannotate 1.2.2; 39 found; start..end, strand, type, name):
     28..80      -  misc_feature   bom (fragment): basis of mobility region from pBR322
    235..587     +  enhancer       CMV enhancer (fragment): human cytomegalovirus immediate early enhancer
    573..727     +  enhancer       CMV enhancer (fragment): human cytomegalovirus immediate early enhancer; contains an 18-bp deletion relative to the standard CMV enhancer
    728..931     +  promoter       CMV promoter: human cytomegalovirus (CMV) immediate early promoter
    933..952     +  promoter       PLtetO-1 promoter (fragment): modified phage lambda PL promoter with tet operator sites (Lutz and Bujard, 1997)
    954..973     +  promoter       PLtetO-1 promoter (fragment): modified phage lambda PL promoter with tet operator sites (Lutz and Bujard, 1997)
    981..1014    +  promoter       TRE3GV promoter (fragment): 3rd-generation Tet-responsive promoter that can be activated by binding of Tet-On® 3G, optimized for retroviral and lentiviral vectors
   1220..1276    +  CDS            GCN4_v4: GCN4 peptide optimized to improve solubility while preserving binding to an scFv-GFP fusion protein (Tanenbaum et al., 2014)
   1594..1617    +  CDS            GCN4_v4 (fragment): GCN4 peptide optimized to improve solubility while preserving binding to an scFv-GFP fusion protein (Tanenbaum et al., 2014)
   1886..1908    +  CDS            GCN4_v4 (fragment): GCN4 peptide optimized to improve solubility while preserving binding to an scFv-GFP fusion protein (Tanenbaum et al., 2014)
   2966..3661    +  CDS            TagBFP: TagBFP is a basic (constitutively fluorescent) blue fluorescent protein published in 2008, derived from Entacmaea quadricolor. It is reported to be a very rapidly-maturing monomer with very low acid sensitivity.
   3665..4411    +  CDS            TPI1: TPIS_HUMAN - Also known as TPI. Experimental evidence at protein level: Swiss-Prot protein existence level 1. It is also responsible for the non-negligible production of methylglyoxal a reactive cytotoxic side-product that modifies and can alter proteins, DNA and lipids. From Homo sapiens (Human).
   4533..4551    -  misc_feature   MCS (fragment): pUC18/19 multiple cloning site
   4654..4672    -  misc_feature   MCS (fragment): pUC18/19 multiple cloning site
   4775..4793    -  misc_feature   MCS (fragment): pUC18/19 multiple cloning site
   4896..4914    -  misc_feature   MCS (fragment): pUC18/19 multiple cloning site
   5017..5035    -  misc_feature   MCS (fragment): pUC18/19 multiple cloning site
   5138..5156    -  misc_feature   MCS (fragment): pUC18/19 multiple cloning site
   5259..5277    -  misc_feature   MCS (fragment): pUC18/19 multiple cloning site
   5380..5398    -  misc_feature   MCS (fragment): pUC18/19 multiple cloning site
   5501..5519    -  misc_feature   MCS (fragment): pUC18/19 multiple cloning site
   5622..5640    -  misc_feature   MCS (fragment): pUC18/19 multiple cloning site
   5743..5761    -  misc_feature   MCS (fragment): pUC18/19 multiple cloning site
   5864..5882    -  misc_feature   MCS (fragment): pUC18/19 multiple cloning site
   6035..6259    +  polyA_signal   bGH poly(A) signal: bovine growth hormone polyadenylation signal
   6263..6284    +  promoter       SV40 promoter (fragment): SV40 enhancer and early promoter
   6305..6733    +  rep_origin     f1 ori (sequence partly withheld): f1 bacteriophage origin of replication; arrow indicates direction of (+) strand synthesis
   6747..7076    +  promoter       SV40 promoter: SV40 enhancer and early promoter
   7124..7171    +  promoter       EM7 promoter: synthetic bacterial promoter&nbsp
   7190..7564    +  CDS            BleoR: antibiotic-binding protein; Sh ble from Streptoalloteichus hindustanus; confers resistance to bleomycin, phleomycin, and Zeocin™
   7574..7699    +  CDS            ble (fragment): BLE_KLEPN - Experimental evidence at protein level: Swiss-Prot protein existence level 1. Binding protein with a strong affinity to the bleomycin family of antibiotics. Binds to CL990; an antimitotic-antibiotic compound. From Klebsiella pneumoniae.
   7694..7815    +  polyA_signal   SV40 poly(A) signal: SV40 polyadenylation signal
   7888..7904    -  protein_bind   lac operator: The lac repressor binds to the lac operator to inhibit transcription in E. coli. This inhibition can be relieved by adding lactose or isopropyl-β-D-thiogalactopyranoside (IPTG). lac repressor encoded by lacI
   7912..7942    -  promoter       lac promoter: promoter for the E. coli lac operon
   7957..7978    -  protein_bind   CAP binding site: CAP binding activates transcription in the presence of cAMP. E. coli catabolite activator protein
   7991..8083    -  CDS            lacI (fragment): lac repressor; lacI; The lac repressor binds to the lac operator to inhibit transcription in E. coli. This inhibition can be relieved by adding lactose or isopropyl-β-D-thiogalactopyranoside (IPTG).
   8266..8854    -  rep_origin     ori: high-copy-number ColE1/pMB1/pBR322/pUC origin of replication
   9025..9885    -  CDS            AmpR: β-lactamase; bla; confers resistance to ampicillin, carbenicillin, and related antibiotics
   9886..9990    -  promoter       AmpR promoter: bla
