[The description below was written by a language model from this plasmid's Addgene catalogue record and pLannotate feature annotations shown in this document.]
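Description:
HP21-TPI-WT-no_introns is a roughly 10 kb mammalian expression plasmid built on the pcDNA4/TO backbone that encodes a reporter mRNA for studying nonsense-mediated mRNA decay (NMD). It is propagated in E. coli through a high-copy ColE1/pUC-type origin with ampicillin selection (AmpR). An f1 origin is also present. For selection in mammalian cells it carries a Zeocin resistance cassette, in which the Sh ble gene sits behind both the SV40 early promoter and the bacterial EM7 promoter and ends at an SV40 polyadenylation signal.

The reporter is driven by the CMV enhancer/promoter. Short tet-operator-like matches follow it, consistent with the tetracycline-repressible CMV/TO design of this backbone, which allows inducible transcription in cells expressing the Tet repressor. According to the depositor, the 5'UTR contains a 21-nucleotide hairpin, although the feature table does not annotate it separately. The open reading frame begins with a region containing GCN4_v4 peptide repeats, the SunTag epitopes bound by an scFv-GFP fusion. Only a few copies are annotated, so the record does not establish their total number. This region is followed by TagBFP and then the wild-type human TPI1 coding sequence without introns.

Downstream of TPI1 are twelve evenly spaced short matches labelled as MCS fragments. They suggest a tandem repeat array in the 3'UTR, but the record does not state what it is. The transcript terminates at the bGH polyadenylation signal.

The associated work concerns single-molecule imaging of NMD. In that setting, this intron-free, wild-type construct with a structured 5'UTR presumably serves as a comparison reporter alongside other variants. The record does not spell out the hairpin's specific experimental role.
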