Addgene plasmid #131044: HP21-TPI-WT-no_introns
Purpose: Expresses TPI-Wildtype NMD reporter without introns and with a 21 nt hairpin in 5'UTR
Depositing lab: Marvin Tanenbaum. Depositing organization: Hubrecht Institute. Publication: Single-Molecule Imaging Uncovers Rules Governing Nonsense-Mediated mRNA Decay. Hoek TA, Khuperkar D, Lindeboom RGH, Sonneveld S, Verhagen BMP, Boersma S, Vermeulen M, Tanenbaum ME. Mol Cell. 2019 May 23. pii: S1097-2765(19)30361-2. doi: 10.1016/j.molcel.2019.05.008. PubMed 31155380.
Backbone
  Vector backbone: pcDNA4/TO
  Vector type: Mammalian Expression
  Selectable markers: Zeocin
Growth in bacteria
  Bacterial resistance: Ampicillin, 100 μg/mL
  Growth temperature: 37°C
  Growth strain: DH5alpha
  Copy number: Unknown
Gene/Insert
  Gene/Insert name: TPI-Wildtype-no introns
  Species: H. sapiens (human)
  Entrez Gene: TPI1 (a.k.a. HEL-S-49, TIM, TPI, TPID)
  Promoter: Pcmv
  Cloning method: Gibson Cloning
  Sequencing primers: 5′ CMV Forward
Terms and licenses: Academic/Nonprofit Terms; Industry Terms: Not Available to Industry
Depositor comments: The plasmid has a 21 nt hairpin in 5'UTR.
How to cite: HP21-TPI-WT-no_introns was a gift from Marvin Tanenbaum (Addgene plasmid # 131044 ; http://n2t.net/addgene:131044 ; RRID:Addgene_131044)
